Addgene plasmid #172164: pJH580
Purpose: pylBCD variant in pBAD backbone
Depositing lab: Matthew Bennett. Depositing organization: Rice University. Publication: Improved pyrrolysine biosynthesis through phage assisted non-continuous directed evolution of the complete pathway. Ho JML, Miller CA, Smith KA, Mattia JR, Bennett MR. Nat Commun. 2021 Jun 24;12(1):3914. doi: 10.1038/s41467-021-24183-9. PubMed 34168131.
Backbone
  Vector backbone: pBR322
  Vector type: Bacterial Expression
Growth in bacteria
  Bacterial resistance: Ampicillin, 100 μg/mL
  Growth temperature: 37°C
  Growth strain: NEB Stable
  Copy number: High Copy
Gene/Insert
  Gene/Insert name: Para (pylBCD 3f2v2+B); AraC
  Species: Synthetic
  Mutation: PylB(N61S, E84K, E122K, E178K, G188R, E251D, G332E) PylC(E316D) PylD(A252V)
  Cloning method: Gibson Cloning
Terms and licenses: Academic/Nonprofit Terms; Industry Terms: Not Available to Industry
How to cite: pJH580 was a gift from Matthew Bennett (Addgene plasmid # 172164 ; http://n2t.net/addgene:172164 ; RRID:Addgene_172164)
