[The description below was written by a language model from this plasmid's Addgene catalogue record and pLannotate feature annotations shown in this document.]
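Description:
pJH580 is a 7.3 kb bacterial expression plasmid of the pBAD type, built on a pBR322-derived backbone, that carries an evolved version of the pyrrolysine biosynthetic operon pylBCD under arabinose control. It replicates in E. coli from a ColE1/pMB1-family origin and is recorded as high copy. The annotation shows the pBR322 bom site but only a short fragment of rop, along with a small fragment matching the RSF origin. Selection is by ampicillin through the bla gene with its own promoter.

The payload is driven by the araBAD promoter, with the araC regulator encoded divergently on the opposite strand, so expression is repressed without L-arabinose and induced when it is added. Downstream, the feature table shows a truncated yeast SMT3 (SUMO) coding segment lying immediately upstream of pylB, apparently as an N-terminal fusion, followed by pylC and pylD, all matching the Methanosarcina acetivorans enzymes. Together these convert two lysine molecules to pyrrolysine: PylB isomerises lysine to 3-methylornithine, PylC ligates it to a second lysine, and PylD oxidises the product, leading to ring closure. The operon is terminated by the rrnB region (5S rRNA segment, T1 and T2 terminators). This variant, designated 3f2v2+B, carries seven substitutions in PylB (N61S, E84K, E122K, E178K, G188R, E251D, G332E), plus PylC E316D and PylD A252V.

The associated work concerns improving pyrrolysine biosynthesis by phage-assisted non-continuous directed evolution of the whole pathway. The plasmid therefore serves for inducible expression and evaluation of an evolved pathway variant in E. coli. The record does not describe a pyrrolysyl-tRNA synthetase or tRNA on this construct.
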