Features (pLannotate 1.2.2; 15 found; start..end, strand, type, name):
      1..285     +  promoter       araBAD promoter: araBAD; promoter of the L-arabinose operon of E. coli; the araC regulatory gene is transcribed in the opposite direction (Guzman et al., 1995)
    334..627     +  CDS            SUMO: cleavable ubiquitin-like protein tag; S. cerevisiae SMT3 (truncated)
    631..1680    +  CDS            pylB: PYLB_METAC - Experimental evidence at protein level: Swiss-Prot protein existence level 1. Catalyzes the isomerization of L-lysine to (2R,3R)-3- methylornithine via a radical-based mechanism (Probable). Is required for the biosynthesis of pyrrolysine. From Methanosarcina acetivorans (strain ATCC 35395 / DSM 2834 / JCM 12185 / C2A).
   1696..2784    +  CDS            pylC: PYLC_METAC - Experimental evidence at protein level: Swiss-Prot protein existence level 1. Likely catalyzes the ATP-dependent ligation between (2R,3R)- 3-methylornithine and L-lysine, leading to (3R)-3-methyl-D-ornithyl-N6- L-lysine. Is required for the biosynthesis of pyrrolysine. From Methanosarcina acetivorans (strain ATCC 35395 / DSM 2834 / JCM 12185 / C2A).
   2862..3638    +  CDS            pylD: PYLD_METAC - Experimental evidence at protein level: Swiss-Prot protein existence level 1. Likely catalyzes the NAD(P)-dependent oxidative deamination of (3R)-3-methyl-D-ornithyl-N6-L-lysine, resulting in the formation of pyrrolysine after spontaneous dehydration and cyclization of the intermediate. Is required for the biosynthesis of pyrrolysine. From Methanosarcina acetivorans (strain ATCC 35395 / DSM 2834 / JCM 12185 / C2A).
   3768..3883    +  ncRNA          5S rRNA: Accession: RF00001 - 5S ribosomal RNA
   3887..3973    +  terminator     rrnB T1 terminator: Escherichia coli rrnB; transcription terminator T1 from the E. coli rrnB gene
   4065..4092    +  terminator     rrnB T2 terminator: transcription terminator T2 from the E. coli rrnB gene
   4111..4202    +  promoter       AmpR promoter: bla
   4203..5063    +  CDS            AmpR: β-lactamase; bla; confers resistance to ampicillin, carbenicillin, and related antibiotics
   5234..5822    +  rep_origin     ori: high-copy-number ColE1/pMB1/pBR322/pUC origin of replication
   5881..6014    +  rep_origin     RSF ori (fragment): Plasmids containing the RSF 1030 origin of replication can be propagated in E. coli cells that contain additional plasmids with compatible origins.
   6019..6159    -  misc_feature   bom: basis of mobility region from pBR322
   6261..6301    -  CDS            rop (fragment): Rop protein, which maintains plasmids at low copy number; rop
   6423..7301    -  CDS            araC: L-arabinose regulatory protein; araC
>Addgene plasmid #172164 | pJH580 | addgene full sequence | sequence record 338636 | Addgene NGS Result
AAGAAACCAATTGTCCATATTGCATCAGACATTGCCGTCACTGCGTCTTTTACTGGCTCTTCTCGCTAAC
CAAACCGGTAACCCCGCTTATTAAAAGCATTCTGTAACAAAGCGGGACCAAAGCCATGACAAAAACGCGT
AACAAAAGTGTCTATAATCACGGCAGAAAAGTCCACATTGATTATTTGCACGGCGTCACACTTTGCTATG
CCATAGCATTTTTATCCATAAGATTAGCGGATCCTACCTGACGCTTTTTATCGCAACTCTCTACTGTTTC
TCCATACCCGTTTTTTGGGCTAACAGGAGGAATTAACCATGATGGGCAGCAGCATGTCGGACTCAGAAGT
CAATCAAGAAGCTAAGCCAGAGGTCAAGCCAGAAGTCAAGCCTGAGACTCACATCAATTTAAAGGTGTCC
GATGGGTCTTCAGAGATCTTCTTCAAGATCAAAAAGACCACTCCTTTAAGAAGGCTGATGGAAGCGTTCG
CTAAAAGACAGGGTAAGGAAATGGACTCCTTAAGATTCTTGTACGACGGTATTAGAATTCAAGCTGATCA
GACCCCTGAAGATTTGGACATGGAGGATAACGATATTATTGAGGCTCACAGAGAACAGATTGGTGGTCAT
ATGATTAAGAAGATGGCGACTGAAGATCTGGATCGTTTTGGCGAAAAAATTATTGAAGGATTTCAGTTAT
CTGACGACGATTTACGCGCTTTGCTTAGCCTGGAATCGGAAGAAGAATTGGAAAAGCTGTATTACGTCGC
ACGTAAAGTACGCAACCATTACTTTGGAAATCGCGTATTCCTGAGCTGTTTTATCTACTTCAGCACATAC
TGCAAAAACCAATGTGCGTTTTGCTATTATAACTGCAAAAACAAGATTAACCGCTATCGTTTGTCCCGCG
AAGAAATCAAAGAGACTTGCAAGGCCCTTAAAGGTGCGGGTTTCCATATGATTGATCTGACTATGGGGGA
GGATCCCTATTATTACAAGGAACCTGATCGCTTCGTGGAGCTGGTCCAAATGGTTAAGAATGAGCTTGGA
CTTCCAATCATGATTTCGCCAGGAGTAATGGATAATGCTACCCTTTTAAAAGCACGCGAAAAGGGAGCTA
ATTTCTTCGCCTTATATCAAGAAACCTATGATCAAGAGTTGTACAAGAAGTTGCGCGTAGGTCAGTCGTT
CAAGAGGCGCTACAATACTCGTCGTTTTGCTAAAGAACAAGGGTATTGCATTGAAGACGGTATCTTAACG
GGAGTCGGGAACGATATCGAGTCAACGATCAAATCTTTACGCGGCATGAAATCAAATGATCCCGACATGG
TTCGCGTGATGACTTTCTTACCCCAGGAAGGAACTCCCCTTGAGCGTTTTAAGGACAATAGTAACCTGAG
CGAACTGAAAATCATTGCGATCTTGCGTCTGATCTTTCCGAAGTGCTTAATCCCCGCGTCGTTGGACCTG
GAAGGGATCGACGGGATGGTACACCGTCTTAACGCAGGTGCTAATATCGTGACTAGCATCCTTCCTAGTG
ATTCAAAACTTGAGGGAGTTGCTAACTACGATCGTGACCTGGAAGAGCGCGACCGCGACATTAAAAGCGT
CATCAAGCGCCTTGAGGAAATGGGCATGGAACCAGCGCCACAGGCGGAATTCGAGACTGTACTGCGCTGC
TAATAAGGAGGAAAAATGAAAACCATCTGCCTGATTGGTGGTAAATTGCAGGGTTTTGAGGCCGCGTATC
TGTCTAAAAAAGCCGATATGAAAGTAGTGGTTATCGACAAGAACCCCCAAGCTCTTATCCGCAATTACGC
AGACGAGTTTCATTGTTTTGATGTTATCAAGGAACCAGAGAAACTTCTTGAAATCAGCAAAAATGTAGAC
GCTATCTTGCCCGTCAACGAAAACTTAGAATGTATTAAATTCTTAAGTAGTGTAAAAGAGGAATTTTCTT
GCCCAGTACTGTTCGATTTTGAGGCTTACCGCATCTCGCGCGATAAGAAGAAATCGAAAGAGTATTTCCG
TTCCATCGGCATTCCGACACCGCAAGACAAACCTGGTCGTCCTCCATACTTCGTTAAGCCACCGTGCGAA
AGCTCGTCGGTTGGTGCTCGCATTATCTACGATGAAGAAGAACTGGGAGAATTGGAGCCCGGCATGCTGG
TAGAAGAGTATGTGGAAGGTGAGGTTATTTCACTTGAAGTAATCGGGGACGGTACCCACTTTGCAGTTGT
TAAAGAGACACTTATTCACATCGACCGCACCTATGACTGCCATATGGTAACTCCCCTGCCATCTGATTTG
TCTTTCCGTGAGATCAGCTATTCTTTAGCGGCCAACCTGCCTTTGAAGGGGATCATGGACGTTGAAGCAA
TTTCGGGCCCGCAAGGTTTGAAGGTCATTGAAATTGATTCACGTTTCCCCTCCCAGACCCCCACAGCCGT
GTATTATTCGTCGGGAGTGAATTTAATTGAGCTGTTGTTTCGTGCCTTTGGAGAAGGGGTGGAGGAAGTT
AAAACCCTTCCAGAGGACCGCTACTGTATCTACGAGCACCTGATGCTTGCAGAAAATGGGGCCCTGATCC
CAGTAGGTGAGCAGGTTCTGTCGATGGGGAATGACTATGGGAAATACTATGAAGATCCAGGAATTGAAAT
CTTTTTATGTCGCGGAGAGGACCCCGTGTTTACGCTTGTCTTTTGGGGAAAGGACCGTGAGGAAGCCGAA
AACAAAAAGCGCACTGGTTTGCTGATTTTGAAGGACCGCTTCGGGGCAGCCGTTTAAAATGGCAAAAATC
GGATAAGAATAAAAATTTGCCCAAAGTAAAATTTGTTTAAAACAGAAAAAGGAGATAAAAAATGGCTTTG
TTGACTCCCGAGGACCTGGAGAACATTAACCGTCAACTTCACGAAGCCGATTCTACGGTACGTCGTGTGA
CTGGGTTAGATATCAAGGGAGTTTGTAAAGATTTCTATGGGACTACTCCATGCTGTGAGAAGGTCGGTAT
CGTCCCGGTAACTAGTGGCAACGGCATCATTGGCAACTTTTCTGAAAGTCTTCGTGCGATCACTGAGTAC
TTTGGATTTGACTCATTCGTGACGACCATGCCAGACGTTAGTGGCTACTATGAGGCGGTCCGTAATGGAG
CACAAATTATTCTTATGGCAGATGATAATACGTTTCTTGCACACAATTTAAAGAACGGCAAGATCGCTAA
TAATCAACCGTGTACCGGAATTATCTACGCGGAGATCGCCTCGCGCTATATGAAAGCCGATTCCAAAGAT
GTGCTTGCCGTCGGGCTTGGAAAAGTGGGGTTTCCAGGCGCTGCACATTTGGTTAATAAGGGGTTTCGTG
TGTATGGGTACGACGCGGATAAGGCGTTGTTAGAAAAGACTGTATCAGACCTTGGGATCACACCTTTCGA
GCCTGAGAATCCCCGTCGCTTCTCAATCATTTTTGAGGCGACCCCGTGTGCTGATACAGTACCAGAGTCT
GTCATCAGCGACAATTGTGTCATCTCTACGCCCGGTATCCCTTGCGCGATCAGCCGTGAACTTCAAGAAA
AATACGGGGTGGAGTTGATTATGGAACCTCTGGGTATTGGAACTGTTTCTATGCTGTATAGCATTTTGTA
AAGCTCGAGATCTGCAGCTGGTACCATATGGGAATTCGAAGCTTGGCTGTTTTGGCGGATGAGAGAAGAT
TTTCAGCCTGATACAGATTAAATCAGAACGCAGAAGCGGTCTGATAAAACAGAATTTGCCTGGCGGCAGT
AGCGCGGTGGTCCCACCTGACCCCATGCCGAACTCAGAAGTGAAACGCCGTAGCGCCGATGGTAGTGTGG
GGTCTCCCCATGCGAGAGTAGGGAACTGCCAGGCATCAAATAAAACGAAAGGCTCAGTCGAAAGACTGGG
CCTTTCGTTTTATCTGTTGTTTGTCGGTGAACGCTCTCCTGAGTAGGACAAATCCGCCGGGAGCGGATTT
GAACGTTGCGAAGCAACGGCCCGGAGGGTGGCGGGCAGGACGCCCGCCATAAACTGCCAGGCATCAAATT
AAGCAGAAGGCCATCCTGACGGATGGCCTTTTTGCGTTTCTACAAACTCTTTTGTTTATTTTTCTAAATA
CATTCAAATATGTATCCGCTCATGAGACAATAACCCTGATAAATGCTTCAATAATATTGAAAAAGGAAGA
GTATGAGTATTCAACATTTCCGTGTCGCCCTTATTCCCTTTTTTGCGGCATTTTGCCTTCCTGTTTTTGC
TCACCCAGAAACGCTGGTGAAAGTAAAAGATGCTGAAGATCAGTTGGGTGCACGAGTGGGTTACATCGAA
CTGGATCTCAACAGCGGTAAGATCCTTGAGAGTTTTCGCCCCGAAGAACGTTTTCCAATGATGAGCACTT
TTAAAGTTCTGCTATGTGGCGCGGTATTATCCCGTGTTGACGCCGGGCAAGAGCAACTCGGTCGCCGCAT
ACACTATTCTCAGAATGACTTGGTTGAGTACTCACCAGTCACAGAAAAGCATCTTACGGATGGCATGACA
GTAAGAGAATTATGCAGTGCTGCCATAACCATGAGTGATAACACTGCGGCCAACTTACTTCTGACAACGA
TCGGAGGACCGAAGGAGCTAACCGCTTTTTTGCACAACATGGGGGATCATGTAACTCGCCTTGATCGTTG
GGAACCGGAGCTGAATGAAGCCATACCAAACGACGAGCGTGACACCACGATGCCTGTAGCAATGGCAACA
ACGTTGCGCAAACTATTAACTGGCGAACTACTTACTCTAGCTTCCCGGCAACAATTAATAGACTGGATGG
AGGCGGATAAAGTTGCAGGACCACTTCTGCGCTCGGCCCTTCCGGCTGGCTGGTTTATTGCTGATAAATC
TGGAGCCGGTGAGCGTGGGTCTCGCGGTATCATTGCAGCACTGGGGCCAGATGGTAAGCCCTCCCGTATC
GTAGTTATCTACACGACGGGGAGTCAGGCAACTATGGATGAACGAAATAGACAGATCGCTGAGATAGGTG
CCTCACTGATTAAGCATTGGTAACTGTCAGACCAAGTTTACTCATATATACTTTAGATTGATTTAAAACT
TCATTTTTAATTTAAAAGGATCTAGGTGAAGATCCTTTTTGATAATCTCATGACCAAAATCCCTTAACGT
GAGTTTTCGTTCCACTGAGCGTCAGACCCCGTAGAAAAGATCAAAGGATCTTCTTGAGATCCTTTTTTTC
TGCGCGTAATCTGCTGCTTGCAAACAAAAAAACCACCGCTACCAGCGGTGGTTTGTTTGCCGGATCAAGA
GCTACCAACTCTTTTTCCGAAGGTAACTGGCTTCAGCAGAGCGCAGATACCAAATACTGTCCTTCTAGTG
TAGCCGTAGTTAGGCCACCACTTCAAGAACTCTGTAGCACCGCCTACATACCTCGCTCTGCTAATCCTGT
TACCAGTGGCTGCTGCCAGTGGCGATAAGTCGTGTCTTACCGGGTTGGACTCAAGACGATAGTTACCGGA
TAAGGCGCAGCGGTCGGGCTGAACGGGGGGTTCGTGCACACAGCCCAGCTTGGAGCGAACGACCTACACC
GAACTGAGATACCTACAGCGTGAGCTATGAGAAAGCGCCACGCTTCCCGAAGGGAGAAAGGCGGACAGGT
ATCCGGTAAGCGGCAGGGTCGGAACAGGAGAGCGCACGAGGGAGCTTCCAGGGGGAAACGCCTGGTATCT
TTATAGTCCTGTCGGGTTTCGCCACCTCTGACTTGAGCGTCGATTTTTGTGATGCTCGTCAGGGGGGCGG
AGCCTATGGAAAAACGCCAGCAACGCGGCCTTTTTACGGTTCCTGGCCTTTTGCTGGCCTTTTGCTGGCC
TTTTGCTCACATGTTCTTTCCTGCGTTATCCCCTGATTCTGTGGATAACCGTATTACCGCCTTTGAGTGA
GCTGATACCGCTCGCCGCAGCCGAACGACCGAGCGCAGCGAGTCAGTGAGCGAGGAAGCGGAAGAGCGCC
TGATGCGGTATTTTCTCCTTACGCATCTGTGCGGTATTTCACACCGCATATGGTGCACTCTCAGTACAAT
CTGCTCTGATGCCGCATAGTTAAGCCAGTATACACTCCGCTATCGCTACGTGACTGGGTCATGGCTGCGC
CCCGACACCCGCCAACACCCGCTGACGCGCCCTGACGGGCTTGTCTGCTCCCGGCATCCGCTTACAGACA
AGCTGTGACCGTCTCCGGGAGCTGCATGTGTCAGAGGTTTTCACCGTCATCACCGAAACGCGCGAGGCAG
CAGATCAATTCGCGCGCGAAGGCGAAGCGGCATGCATAATGTGCCTGTCAAATGGACGAAGCAGGGATTC
TGCAAACCCTATGCTACTCCGTCAAGCCGTCAATTGTCTGATTCGTTACCAATTATGACAACTTGACGGC
TACATCATTCACTTTTTCTTCACAACCGGCACGGAACTCGCTCGGGCTGGCCCCGGTGCATTTTTTAAAT
ACCCGCGAGAAATAGAGTTGATCGTCAAAACCAACATTGCGACCGACGGTGGCGATAGGCATCCGGGTGG
TGCTCAAAAGCAGCTTCGCCTGGCTGATACGTTGGTCCTCGCGCCAGCTTAAGACGCTAATCCCTAACTG
CTGGCGGAAAAGATGTGACAGACGCGACGGCGACAAGCAAACATGCTGTGCGACGCTGGCGATATCAAAA
TTGCTGTCTGCCAGGTGATCGCTGATGTACTGACAAGCCTCGCGTACCCGATTATCCATCGGTGGATGGA
GCGACTCGTTAATCGCTTCCATGCGCCGCAGTAACAATTGCTCAAGCAGATTTATCGCCAGCAGCTCCGA
ATAGCGCCCTTCCCCTTGCCCGGCGTTAATGATTTGCCCAAACAGGTCGCTGAAATGCGGCTGGTGCGCT
TCATCCGGGCGAAAGAACCCCGTATTGGCAAATATTGACGGCCAGTTAAGCCATTCATGCCAGTAGGCGC
GCGGACGAAAGTAAACCCACTGGTGATACCATTCGCGAGCCTCCGGATGACGACCGTAGTGATGAATCTC
TCCTGGCGGGAACAGCAAAATATCACCCGGTCGGCAAACAAATTCTCGTCCCTGATTTTTCACCACCCCC
TGACCGCGAATGGTGAGATTGAGAATATAACCTTTCATTCCCAGCGGTCGGTCGATAAAAAAATCGAGAT
AACCGTTGGCCTCAATCGGCGTTAAACCCGCCACCAGATGGGCATTAAACGAGTATCCCGGCAGCAGGGG
ATCATTTTGCGCTTCAGCCATACTTTTCATACTCCCGCCATTCAGAG
